>Addgene plasmid #23160 | pGEM-7Zf-wild | depositor partial sequence | sequence record 10578 | Author sequence
GGGCGAATTGGGCCCGACGTCTATATCAAATCGTTCGTTGAGCGAGTTCTCAAAAATGAACAAATGTCGA
CGATATCCCGTGGAGGGGCGCGTGGTGGCGGCTGCAGCCGCCACCACGCGCCCCTCCACGGGATATCGGA
TCCTTCAACTTCCCTGAGCTCGAAGACGCCAAAAACATAAAGAAAGGC
