>Addgene plasmid #23160 | pGEM-7Zf-wild | addgene partial sequence | sequence record 29103 | 23160 with T7
ATCGTTCGTTGAGCGAGTTCTCAAAAATGAACAAATGTCGACGATATCCCGTGGTGGTGGGCTGCAGCCG
CCACCACGCGCCCCTCCACGGGATATCGGATCCTTCAACTTCCCTGAGCTCGAAGACGCCAAAAACATAA
AGAAAGGCTCGAGGAATTCGGTACCCCGGGTTCGAAATCGATAAGCTTGGATCCGGAGAGCTCCCAACGC
GTTGGATGCATAGCTTGAGTATTCTATAGTGTCACCTAAATAGCTTGGCGTAATCATGGTCATAGCTGTT
TCCTGTGTGAAATTGTTATCCGCTCACAATTCCACACAACATACGAGCCGGAAGCATAAAGTGTAAAGCC
TGGGGTGCCTAATGAGTGAGCTAACTCACATTAATTGCGTTGCGCTCACTGCCCGCTTTCCAGTCGGGAA
ACCTGTCGTGCCAGCTGCATTAATGAATCGGCCAACGCGCGGGGAGAGGCGGTTTGCGTATTGGGCGCTC
TTCCGCTTCCTCGCTCACTGACTCGCTGCGCTCGGTCGTTCGGCTGCGGCGAGCGGTATCAGCTCACTCA
AAGGCGGTAATACGGTTATCCACAGAATCAGGGGATAACGCAGGAAAGAACATGTGAGCAAAAGGCCAGC
AAAAGGCCAGGAACCGTAAAAAGGCCGCGTTGCTGGCGTTTTTCCATAGGCTCCGCCCCCCTGACGAGCA
TCACAAAAATCGACGCTCAAGTCAGAGGTGGCGAAACCCGACAGGACTATAAAGATACCAGGCGTTTCCC
CCTGGAAGCTCCCTCGTGCGCTCTCCTGTTCCGACCCTGCCGCTTACCGGATACCTGTCCGCCTTTCTCC
CTTCGGGAAGCGTGGCGCTTTCTCATAGCTCACGCTGTAGGTATCTCAGTTCGGTGTAGGTCGTTC
