>Addgene plasmid #23160 | pGEM-7Zf-wild | addgene partial sequence | sequence record 29104 | 23160 with T7
TCGTTCGTTGAGCGAGTTCTCAAAAATGAACAAATGTCGACGATATCCCGTGGTGGTGGGCTGCAGCCGC
CACCACGCGCCCCTCCACGGGATATCGGATCCTTCAACTTCCCTGAGCTCGAAGACGCCAAAAACATAAA
GAAAGGCTCGAGGAATTCGGTACCCCGGGTTCGAAATCGATAAGCTTGGATCCGGAGAGCTCCCAACGCG
TTGGATGCATAGCTTGAGTATTCTATAGTGTCACCTAAATAGCTTGGCGTAATCATGGTCATAGCTGTTT
CCTGTGTGAAATTGTTATCCGCTCACAATTCCACACAACATACGAGCCGGAAGCATAAAGTGTAAAGCCT
GGGGTGCCTAATGAGTGAGCTAACTCACATTAATTGCGTTGCGCTCACTGCCCGCTTTCCAGTCGGGAAA
CCTGTCGTGCCAGCTGCATTAATGAATCGGCCAACGCGCGGGGAGAGGCGGTTTGCGTATTGGGCGCTCT
TCCGCTTCCTCGCTCACTGACTCGCTGCGCTCGGTCGTTCGGCTGCGGCGAGCGGTATCAGCTCACTCAA
AGGCGGTAATACGGTTATCCACAGAATCAGGGGATAACGCAGGAAAGAACATGTGAGCAAAAGGCCAGCA
AAGGGCCAGGAACCGTAAAAAGGCC
