[The description below was written by a language model from this plasmid's Addgene catalogue record.]
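Description:
pGEM-7Zf-wild is a small bacterial plasmid intended for in vitro transcription, built on a pGEM-7Zf-type backbone of about 3 kb. It is propagated in E. coli under ampicillin selection and is recorded as low copy. No feature table is supplied, so the origin of replication and the exact promoter arrangement are not documented here. The T7 primer is listed for sequencing from the 5′ side of the insert, which fits the phage-promoter-flanked polylinker typical of pGEM vectors, but the record does not state which promoter drives transcription of the insert.

The payload is a 188 bp insert named "Ribonuclease assay sub1", cloned by restriction digestion between AatII (5′) and XhoI (3′), with both sites preserved. The name and vector type indicate that it serves as a template for producing an RNA substrate for ribonuclease activity assays. The associated publication concerns the structure and function of Dom34, a component of no-go mRNA decay, which suggests the transcript was used to test nuclease activity in that context. The "wild" in the name presumably denotes the unmodified form of the substrate, though the record does not define it.

The depositor notes that the insert contains a very stable stem-loop, with a PstI site located in the loop region. This structure impedes sequencing reads through the insert and accounts for a small gap between the depositor's sequence and the repository's T7-primed read. The gap is therefore a sequencing artefact rather than a true difference in the construct, and the depositor states that the stem-loop has to be opened at the PstI site to obtain a clean read.
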