Addgene plasmid #23160: pGEM-7Zf-wild
Depositing lab: SeWon Suh. Depositing organization: Seoul National University. Publication: Structural and functional insights into dom34, a key component of no-go mRNA decay. Lee HH, Kim YS, Kim KH, Heo I, Kim SK, Kim O, Kim HK, Yoon JY, Kim HS, Kim do J, Lee SJ, Yoon HJ, Kim SJ, Lee BG, Song HK, Kim VN, Park CM, Suh SW. Mol Cell. 2007 Sep 21. 27(6):938-50. 10.1016/j.molcel.2007.07.019 PubMed 17889667.
Backbone
  Vector backbone: pGEM-7Zf-wild
  Backbone size w/o insert (bp): 2997
  Vector type: in vitro transcription
Growth in bacteria
  Bacterial resistance: Ampicillin, 100 μg/mL
  Growth temperature: 37°C
  Growth strain: DH5alpha
  Copy number: Low Copy
Gene/Insert
  Gene/Insert name: Ribonuclease assay sub1
  Insert size (bp): 188
  Cloning method: Restriction Enzyme; 5′ cloning site AatII (not destroyed); 3′ cloning site XhoI (not destroyed)
  Sequencing primers: 5′ T7
Terms and licenses: Academic/Nonprofit Terms; Industry Terms: Not Available to Industry
Depositor comments: There is a small gap in alignment between depositor's sequence and Addgene's sequence with T7 primer. The discrepancy is due to a very stable stem loop, which makes it difficult to do DNA sequencing without cutting it with a restriction enzyme. You need to cut it at a PstI site in the loop region before doing DNA sequencing.
How to cite: pGEM-7Zf-wild was a gift from SeWon Suh (Addgene plasmid # 23160 ; http://n2t.net/addgene:23160 ; RRID:Addgene_23160)
